>Addgene plasmid #223634 | pET28a-LgBiT-SpyCatcher | addgene full sequence | sequence record 444167 | Addgene NGS Result
TGGCGAATGGG
[124 nt withheld, positions 12-135]
C
[91 nt withheld, positions 137-227]
A
[49 nt withheld, positions 229-277]
CCTTTGACGTTGGAGTCCACGTTCTTT
[37 nt withheld, positions 305-341]
ACCCTATCTCGGTCTATTCTTTTGATTTATAAGGGATTTTGCCGATTTCGGCCTATTGGTTAAAAAATGA
GCTGATTTAACAAAAATTTAACGCGAATTTTAACAAAATATTAACGCTTACAATTTAGGTGGCACTTTTC
GGGGAAATGTGCGCGGAACCCCTATTTGTTTATTTTTCTAAATACATTCAAATATGTATCCGCTCATGAA
TTAATTCTTAGAAAAACTCATCGAGCATCAAATGAAACTGCAATTTATTCATATCAGGATTATCAATACC
ATATTTTTGAAAAAGCCGTTTCTGTAATGAAGGAGAAAACTCACCGAGGCAGTTCCATAGGATGGCAAGA
TCCTGGTATCGGTCTGCGATTCCGACTCGTCCAACATCAATACAACCTATTAATTTCCCCTCGTCAAAAA
TAAGGTTATCAAGTGAGAAATCACCATGAGTGACGACTGAATCCGGTGAGAATGGCAAAAGTTTATGCAT
TTCTTTCCAGACTTGTTCAACAGGCCAGCCATTACGCTCGTCATCAAAATCACTCGCATCAACCAAACCG
TTATTCATTCGTGATTGCGCCTGAGCGAGACGAAATACGCGATCGCTGTTAAAAGGACAATTACAAACAG
GAATCGAATGCAACCGGCGCAGGAACACTGCCAGCGCATCAACAATATTTTCACCTGAATCAGGATATTC
TTCTAATACCTGGAATGCTGTTTTCCCGGGGATCGCAGTGGTGAGTAACCATGCATCATCAGGAGTACGG
ATAAAATGCTTGATGGTCGGAAGAGGCATAAATTCCGTCAGCCAGTTTAGTCTGACCATCTCATCTGTAA
CATCATTGGCAACGCTACCTTTGCCATGTTTCAGAAACAACTCTGGCGCATCGGGCTTCCCATACAATCG
ATAGATTGTCGCACCTGATTGCCCGACATTATCGCGAGCCCATTTATACCCATATAAATCAGCATCCATG
TTGGAATTTAATCGCGGCCTAGAGCAAGACGTTTCCCGTTGAATATGGCTCATAACACCCCTTGTATTAC
TGTTTATGTAAGCAGACAGTTTTATTGTTCATGACCAAAATCCCTTAACGTGAGTTTTCGTTCCACTGAG
CGTCAGACCCCGTAGAAAAGATCAAAGGATCTTCTTGAGATCCTTTTTTTCTGCGCGTAATCTGCTGCTT
GCAAACAAAAAAACCACCGCTACCAGCGGTGGTTTGTTTGCCGGATCAAGAGCTACCAACTCTTTTTCCG
AAGGTAACTGGCTTCAGCAGAGCGCAGATACCAAATACTGTCCTTCTAGTGTAGCCGTAGTTAGGCCACC
ACTTCAAGAACTCTGTAGCACCGCCTACATACCTCGCTCTGCTAATCCTGTTACCAGTGGCTGCTGCCAG
TGGCGATAAGTCGTGTCTTACCGGGTTGGACTCAAGACGATAGTTACCGGATAAGGCGCAGCGGTCGGGC
TGAACGGGGGGTTCGTGCACACAGCCCAGCTTGGAGCGAACGACCTACACCGAACTGAGATACCTACAGC
GTGAGCTATGAGAAAGCGCCACGCTTCCCGAAGGGAGAAAGGCGGACAGGTATCCGGTAAGCGGCAGGGT
CGGAACAGGAGAGCGCACGAGGGAGCTTCCAGGGGGAAACGCCTGGTATCTTTATAGTCCTGTCGGGTTT
CGCCACCTCTGACTTGAGCGTCGATTTTTGTGATGCTCGTCAGGGGGGCGGAGCCTATGGAAAAACGCCA
GCAACGCGGCCTTTTTACGGTTCCTGGCCTTTTGCTGGCCTTTTGCTCACATGTTCTTTCCTGCGTTATC
CCCTGATTCTGTGGATAACCGTATTACCGCCTTTGAGTGAGCTGATACCGCTCGCCGCAGCCGAACGACC
GAGCGCAGCGAGTCAGTGAGCGAGGAAGCGGAAGAGCGCCTGATGCGGTATTTTCTCCTTACGCATCTGT
GCGGTATTTCACACCGCAATGGTGCACTCTCAGTACAATCTGCTCTGATGCCGCATAGTTAAGCCAGTAT
ACACTCCGCTATCGCTACGTGACTGGGTCATGGCTGCGCCCCGACACCCGCCAACACCCGCTGACGCGCC
CTGACGGGCTTGTCTGCTCCCGGCATCCGCTTACAGACAAGCTGTGACCGTCTCCGGGAGCTGCATGTGT
CAGAGGTTTTCACCGTCATCACCGAAACGCGCGAGGCAGCTGCGGTAAAGCTCATCAGCGTGGTCGTGAA
GCGATTCACAGATGTCTGCCTGTTCATCCGCGTCCAGCTCGTTGAGTTTCTCCAGAAGCGTTAATGTCTG
GCTTCTGATAAAGCGGGCCATGTTAAGGGCGGTTTTTTCCTGTTTGGTCACTGATGCCTCCGTGTAAGGG
GGATTTCTGTTCATGGGGGTAATGATACCGATGAAACGAGAGAGGATGCTCACGATACGGGTTACTGATG
ATGAACATGCCCGGTTACTGGAACGTTGTGAGGGTAAACAACTGGCGGTATGGATGCGGCGGGACCAGAG
AAAAATCACTCAGGGTCAATGCCAGCGCTTCGTTAATACAGATGTAGGTGTTCCACAGGGTAGCCAGCAG
CATCCTGCGATGCAGATCCGGAACATAATGGTGCAGGGCGCTGACTTCCGCGTTTCCAGACTTTACGAAA
CACGGAAACCGAAGACCATTCATGTTGTTGCTCAGGTCGCAGACGTTTTGCAGCAGCAGTCGCTTCACGT
TCGCTCGCGTATCGGTGATTCATTCTGCTAACCAGTAAGGCAACCCCGCCAGCCTAGCCGGGTCCTCAAC
GACAGGAGCACGATCATGCGCACCCGTGGGGCCGCCATGCCGGCGATAATGGCCTGCTTCTCGCCGAAAC
GTTTGGTGGCGGGACCAGTGACGAAGGCTTGAGCGAGGGCGTGCAAGATTCCGAATACCGCAAGCGACAG
GCCGATCATCGTCGCGCTCCAGCGAAAGCGGTCCTCGCCGAAAATGACCCAGAGCGCTGCCGGCACCTGT
CCTACGAGTTGCATGATAAAGAAGACAGTCATAAGTGCGGCGACGATAGTCATGCCCCGCGCCCACCGGA
AGGAGCTGACTGGGTTGAAGGCTCTCAAGGGCATCGGTCGAGATCCCGGTGCCTAATGAGTGAGCTAACT
TACATTAATTGCGTTGCGCTCACTGCCCGCTTTCCAGTCGGGAAACCTGTCGTGCCAGCTGCATTAATGA
ATCGGCCAACGCGCGGGGAGAGGCGGTTTGCGTATTGGGCGCCAGGGTGGTTTTTCTTTTCACCAGTGAG
ACGGGCAACAGCTGATTGCCCTTCACCGCCTGGCCCTGAGAGAGTTGCAGCAAGCGGTCCACGCTGGTTT
GCCCCAGCAGGCGAAAATCCTGTTTGATGGTGGTTAACGGCGGGATATAACATGAGCTGTCTTCGGTATC
GTCGTATCCCACTACCGAGATATCCGCACCAACGCGCAGCCCGGACTCGGTAATGGCGCGCATTGCGCCC
AGCGCCATCTGATCGTTGGCAACCAGCATCGCAGTGGGAACGATGCCCTCATTCAGCATTTGCATGGTTT
GTTGAAAACCGGACATGGCACTCCAGTCGCCTTCCCGTTCCGCTATCGGCTGAATTTGATTGCGAGTGAG
ATATTTATGCCAGCCAGCCAGACGCAGACGCGCCGAGACAGAACTTAATGGGCCCGCTAACAGCGCGATT
TGCTGGTGACCCAATGCGACCAGATGCTCCACGCCCAGTCGCGTACCGTCTTCATGGGAGAAAATAATAC
TGTTGATGGGTGTCTGGTCAGAGACATCAAGAAATAACGCCGGAACATTAGTGCAGGCAGCTTCCACAGC
AATGGCATCCTGGTCATCCAGCGGATAGTTAATGATCAGCCCACTGACGCGTTGCGCGAGAAGATTGTGC
ACCGCCGCTTTACAGGCTTCGACGCCGCTTCGTTCTACCATCGACACCACCACGCTGGCACCCAGTTGAT
CGGCGCGAGATTTAATCGCCGCGACAATTTGCGACGGCGCGTGCAGGGCCAGACTGGAGGTGGCAACGCC
AATCAGCAACGACTGTTTGCCCGCCAGTTGTTGTGCCACGCGGTTGGGAATGTAATTCAGCTCCGCCATC
GCCGCTTCCACTTTTTCCCGCGTTTTCGCAGAAACGTGGCTGGCCTGGTTCACCACGCGGGAAACGGTCT
GATAAGAGACACCGGCATACTCTGCGACATCGTATAACGTTACTGGTTTCACATTCACCACCCTGAATTG
ACTCTCTTCCGGGCGCTATCATGCCATACCGCGAAAGGTTTTGCGCCATTCGATGGTGTCCGGGATCTCG
ACGCTCTCCCTTATGCGACTCCTGCATTAGGAAGCAGCCCAGTAGTAGGTTGAGGCCGTTGAGCACCGCC
GCCGCAAGGAATGGTGCATGCAAGGAGATGGCGCCCAACAGTCCCCCGGCCACGGGGCCTGCCACCATAC
CCACGCCGAAACAAGCGCTCATGAGCCCGAAGTGGCGAGCCCGATCTTCCCCATCGGTGATGTCGGCGAT
ATAGGCGCCAGCAACCGCACCTGTGGCGCCGGTGATGCCGGCCACGATGCGTCCGGCGTAGAGGATCGAG
ATCTCGATCCCGCGAAATTAATACGACTCACTATAGGGGAATTGTGAGCGGATAACAATTCCCCTCTAGA
AATAATTTTGTTTAACTTTAAGAAGGAGATATACCATGTCGTACTACCATCACCATCACCATCACGATTA
CGACATCCCAACGACCGAAAACCTGTATTTTCAGGGCGCCGTCTTCACACTCGAAGATTTCGTTGGGGAC
TGGGAACAGACAGCCGCCTACAACCTGGACCAAGTCCTTGAACAGGGAGGTGTGTCCAGTTTGCTGCAGA
ATCTCGCCGTGTCCGTAACTCCGATCCAAAGGATTGTCCGGAGCGGTGAAAATGCCCTGAAGATCGACAT
CCATGTCATCATCCCGTATGAAGGTCTGAGCGCCGACCAAATGGCCCAGATCGAAGAGGTGTTTAAGGTG
GTGTACCCTGTGGATGATCATCACTTTAAGGTGATCCTGCCCTATGGCACACTGGTAATCGACGGGGTTA
CGCCGAACATGCTGAACTATTTCGGACGGCCGTATGAAGGCATCGCCGTGTTCGACGGCAAAAAGATCAC
TGTAACAGGGACCCTGTGGAACGGCAACAAAATTATCGACGAGCGCCTGATCACCCCCGACGGCTCCATG
CTGTTCCGAGTAACCATCAACAGTGGGAGTTCCGGTGGTGGCGGGAGCGGAGGTGGAGGCTCGAGCGGTG
GAGCTCAGGGGATGGTAACCACCTTATCAGGTTTATCAGGTGAGCAAGGTCCGTCCGGTGATATGACAAC
TGAAGAAGATAGTGCTACCCATATTAAATTCTCAAAACGTGATGAGGACGGCCGTGAGTTAGCTGGTGCA
ACTATGGAGTTGCGTGATTGCTCTGGTAAAACTATTAGTACATGGATTTCAGATGGACATGTGAAGGATT
TCTACCTGTATCCAGGAAAATATACATTTGTCGAAACCGCAGCACCAGACGGTTATGAGGTAGCAACTCC
AATTGAATTTACAGTTAATGAGGACGGTCAGGTTACTGTAGATGGTGAAGCAACTGAAGGTGACGCTCAT
ACTGGATCCAGTGGTAGCTAAGAATTCGAGCTCCGTCGACAAGCTTGCGGCCGCACTCGAGCACCACCAC
CACCACCACTGAGATCCGGCTGCTAACAAAGCCCGAAAGGAAGCTGAGTTGGCTGCTGCCACCGCTGAGC
AATAACTAGCATAACCCCTTGGGGCCTCTAAACGGGTCTTGAGGGGTTTTTTGCTGAAAGGAGGAACTAT
ATCCGGAT
Features (pLannotate 1.2.2; 21 found; start..end, strand, type, name):
     12..440     +  rep_origin     f1 ori (sequence partly withheld): f1 bacteriophage origin of replication; arrow indicates direction of (+) strand synthesis
    493..550     +  promoter       AmpR promoter (fragment): bla
    559..1374    -  CDS            KanR: aminoglycoside phosphotransferase; aph(3')-Ia; confers resistance to kanamycin in bacteria or G418 (Geneticin®) in eukaryotes
   1496..2084    +  rep_origin     ori: high-copy-number ColE1/pMB1/pBR322/pUC origin of replication
   2270..2409    -  misc_feature   bom: basis of mobility region from pBR322
   2511..2702    -  CDS            rop: Rop protein, which maintains plasmids at low copy number; rop
   2719..3099    +  CDS            YPB1_ECOLX: Protein predicted: Swiss-Prot protein existence level 4. From Escherichia coli.
   3171..3462    -  CDS            TcR (fragment): tetracycline efflux protein; tet; confers resistance to tetracycline
   3477..3498    -  protein_bind   CAP binding site: CAP binding activates transcription in the presence of cAMP. E. coli catabolite activator protein
   3511..4593    -  CDS            lacI: lac repressor; lacI; The lac repressor binds to the lac operator to inhibit transcription in E. coli. This inhibition can be relieved by adding lactose or isopropyl-β-D-thiogalactopyranoside (IPTG).
   4594..4671    -  promoter       lacI promoter: lacI
   4679..4958    -  CDS            TcR (fragment): tetracycline efflux protein; tet; confers resistance to tetracycline
   4980..4998    +  promoter       T7 promoter: promoter for bacteriophage T7 RNA polymerase
   4999..5023    +  protein_bind   lac operator: The lac repressor binds to the lac operator to inhibit transcription in E. coli. This inhibition can be relieved by adding lactose or isopropyl-β-D-thiogalactopyranoside (IPTG). lac repressor encoded by lacI
   5038..5060    +  RBS            RBS: efficient ribosome binding site from bacteriophage T7 gene 10 (Olins and Rangwala, 1989)
   5077..5096    +  CDS            8xHis (fragment): 8xHis affinity tag
   5118..5138    +  CDS            TEV site: tobacco etch virus (TEV) protease recognition and cleavage site
   5142..5612    +  CDS            Nluc (fragment): NanoLuc® luciferase human codon-optimized
   6073..6090    +  CDS            9xHis (fragment): 9xHis affinity tag
   6100..6149    +  CDS            SET1 (fragment): solubility-enhancement tag derived from T7 phage gene 10B
   6157..6204    +  terminator     T7 terminator: transcription terminator for bacteriophage T7 RNA polymerase
