[The description below was written by a language model from this plasmid's Addgene catalogue record and pLannotate feature annotations shown in this document.]
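Description:
pET28a-LgBiT-SpyCatcher is a 6.2 kb bacterial expression plasmid built on the pET28a backbone for producing a recombinant LgBiT–SpyCatcher003 (S49C) fusion protein in E. coli. It replicates from a ColE1/pBR322-type origin accompanied by the bom region and the rop gene, which keeps copy number low, consistent with the catalogue listing. Selection is by kanamycin through the aph(3')-Ia gene. An f1 origin is also present. The short tetracycline-resistance fragments and predicted ORF in the annotation are backbone remnants rather than functional elements.

Expression follows the standard pET arrangement: a T7 promoter fused to a lac operator, a T7 gene 10 ribosome binding site, and a T7 terminator, with a plasmid-borne lacI gene supplying repressor. Transcription therefore depends on a host providing T7 RNA polymerase and is induced with IPTG. The open reading frame begins with a histidine tag, followed by a TEV protease cleavage site that would allow removal of that tag. Next comes a partial NanoLuc match, which corresponds to LgBiT, the large fragment of the split NanoLuc complementation system. The roughly 460 bp unannotated stretch after it is presumably the SpyCatcher003 S49C coding sequence named in the record. A second histidine-tag match lies downstream, near the terminator, but the table does not show whether it is translated as part of the fusion.

The stated purpose is purification of the His-tagged protein. SpyCatcher003 forms a spontaneous covalent bond with SpyTag-bearing partners, so the product could attach LgBiT to such partners for luminescence complementation with a small NanoLuc fragment. The S49C substitution introduces a cysteine, but the record does not say what it is for.
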