Addgene plasmid #223634: pET28a-LgBiT-SpyCatcher
Purpose: Protein purification of SpyCatcher003 (S49C) with LgBiT and 6xHis tags from E. coli
Depositing lab: Enfu Hui. Depositing organization: University of California, San Diego (UCSD). Publication: cis-B7:CD28 interactions at invaginated synaptic membranes provide CD28 co-stimulation and promote CD8(+) T cell function and anti-tumor immunity. Zhao Y, Caron C, Chan YY, Lee CK, Xu X, Zhang J, Masubuchi T, Wu C, Bui JD, Hui E. Immunity. 2023 Jun 13;56(6):1187-1203.e12. doi: 10.1016/j.immuni.2023.04.005. Epub 2023 May 8. PubMed 37160118.
Backbone
  Vector backbone: pET28a
  Vector type: Bacterial Expression
Growth in bacteria
  Bacterial resistance: Kanamycin, 50 μg/mL
  Growth temperature: 37°C
  Growth strain: DH5alpha
  Copy number: Low Copy
Gene/Insert
  Gene/Insert name: SpyCatcher003 S49C
  Species: NA
  Tag / fusion protein: His6, LgBiT (N terminal on insert)
  Cloning method: Gibson Cloning
  Sequencing primers: 5′ T7; 3′ T7 terminal
Terms and licenses: Academic/Nonprofit Terms; Industry Terms: Not Available to Industry
Depositor comments: Plasmid lab code: L2252
How to cite: pET28a-LgBiT-SpyCatcher was a gift from Enfu Hui (Addgene plasmid # 223634 ; http://n2t.net/addgene:223634 ; RRID:Addgene_223634)
